Addgene plasmid #177225: bU6-sgLkb1_1st-mU6-sgNeo1-hU6-sgNT
Purpose: Expresses Lkb1(bU6), neomycin (mU6) and non-targeting(hU6) gRNAs and Cre-recombinase
Depositing lab: Monte Winslow. Depositing organization: Stanford University.
Backbone
  Vector backbone: pLL3.3
  Vector type: Lentiviral
Growth in bacteria
  Bacterial resistance: Ampicillin, 100 μg/mL
  Growth temperature: 37°C
  Growth strain: NEB Stable
  Copy number: High Copy
Gene/Insert
  Gene/Insert name: sgLkb1_1st/sgNeo1/sgNT1
  gRNA/shRNA sequence: GTGGTGGGCCGCAGTCACAA/TCATGGCTGATGCAATGCGG/GCGAGGTATTCGGCTCCGCG
  Species: M. musculus (mouse)
  Promoter: bU6/mU6/hU6
  Cloning method: Gibson Cloning
Terms and licenses: Academic/Nonprofit Terms; Industry Terms: Not Available to Industry
How to cite: bU6-sgLkb1_1st-mU6-sgNeo1-hU6-sgNT was a gift from Monte Winslow (Addgene plasmid # 177225 ; http://n2t.net/addgene:177225 ; RRID:Addgene_177225)
