[The description below was written by a language model from this plasmid's Addgene catalogue record and pLannotate feature annotations shown in this document.]
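Description:
bU6-sgLkb1_1st-mU6-sgNeo1-hU6-sgNT is an 8,672 nt lentiviral transfer plasmid built on the pLL3.3 backbone. It delivers three guide RNAs together with Cre recombinase. In bacteria it is maintained through a high-copy ColE1/pUC-type origin and selected with ampicillin via the β-lactamase gene. The viral portion has the usual HIV-1-derived layout. A CMV enhancer/promoter joined to a truncated 5' LTR drives genomic RNA production in packaging cells. It is followed by the Ψ packaging signal with a gag fragment, the Rev response element for Rev-dependent nuclear export, and the cPPT/CTS. A WPRE sits downstream of the payload to improve transcript expression, ahead of the 3' LTR region, which the annotation labels as a second truncated LTR next to a nef fragment.

The payload is a tandem array of three RNA polymerase III cassettes, each with a U6 promoter from a different species. This arrangement is commonly chosen to limit recombination between repeated sequences in lentiviral genomes. According to the record, the bovine U6 promoter drives a guide against mouse Lkb1, the mouse U6 a guide against the neomycin resistance gene, and the human U6 a non-targeting guide. The automated annotation detects the mouse and human U6 promoters and one S. pyogenes tracrRNA scaffold fragment, but it does not label the bovine U6 or the other scaffolds. Downstream, the mouse PGK promoter expresses Cre.

No Cas9 is encoded, so editing would depend on Cas9 supplied by the recipient cells or animal. Cre could act there on loxP-flanked alleles, although the record does not specify the intended model. The neomycin and non-targeting guides look like control arms paired with the single Lkb1-targeting guide, but the record does not say so.
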