Features (pLannotate 1.2.2; 22 found; start..end, strand, type, name):
     69..249     +  LTR            5' LTR (truncated): truncated 5' long terminal repeat (LTR) from HIV-1
    311..899     -  rep_origin     ori: high-copy-number ColE1/pMB1/pBR322/pUC origin of replication
   1070..1930    -  CDS            AmpR: β-lactamase; bla; confers resistance to ampicillin, carbenicillin, and related antibiotics
   1931..2035    -  promoter       AmpR promoter: bla
   2094..2146    -  misc_feature   bom (fragment): basis of mobility region from pBR322
   2301..2680    +  enhancer       CMV enhancer: human cytomegalovirus immediate early enhancer
   2681..2880    +  promoter       CMV promoter: human cytomegalovirus (CMV) immediate early promoter
   2898..3078    +  LTR            5' LTR (truncated): truncated 5' long terminal repeat (LTR) from HIV-1
   3125..3250    +  misc_feature   HIV-1 Ψ: packaging signal of human immunodeficiency virus type 1
   3234..3572    +  CDS            HIV-1 gag (fragment): gag protein from human immunodeficiency virus 1; gag
   3747..3980    +  misc_feature   RRE: The Rev response element (RRE) of HIV-1 allows for Rev-dependent mRNA export from the nucleus to the cytoplasm.
   4357..4457    +  CDS            Rev (fragment): human immunodeficiency virus 1 (HIV-1) Rev protein; rev; enhances nuclear export of unspliced and incompletely spliced viral mRNAs
   4507..4624    +  misc_feature   cPPT/CTS: central polypurine tract and central termination sequence of HIV-1
   5034..5101    +  misc_RNA       tracrRNA (fragment): trans-activating CRISPR RNA for the Streptococcus pyogenes CRISPR/Cas9 system
   5129..5431    +  promoter       U6 promoter: RNA polymerase III promoter for mouse U6 snRNA (Das et al., 1988)
   5606..5843    +  promoter       U6 promoter: RNA polymerase III promoter for human U6 snRNA
   6016..6508    +  promoter       PGK promoter: mouse phosphoglycerate kinase 1 promoter
   6538..7568    +  CDS            Cre (fragment): site-specific recombinase Cre is a site-specific recombinase from bacteriophage P1. Recombination occurs at loxP sequences.
   7601..7624    +  misc_feature   MCS (fragment): pBluescript multiple cloning site
   7624..8212    +  misc_feature   WPRE: woodchuck hepatitis virus posttranscriptional regulatory element
   8213..8232    +  misc_feature   MCS (fragment): pBluescript multiple cloning site
   8234..62      +  CDS            nef (fragment) (across the origin): NEF_HV1LA - Experimental evidence at protein level: Swiss-Prot protein existence level 1. Extracellular Nef protein targets CD4(+) T-lymphocytes for apoptosis by interacting with CXCR4 surface receptors. From Human immunodeficiency virus type 1 group M subtype B (isolate Lai) (HIV-1).
>Addgene plasmid #177225 | bU6-sgLkb1_1st-mU6-sgNeo1-hU6-sgNT | addgene full sequence | sequence record 351956 | Addgene NGS Result
TAGAGTGGAGGTTTGACAGCCGCCTAGCATTTCATCACATGGCCCGAGAGCTGCATCCGGACTGTACTGG
GTCTCTCTGGTTAGACCAGATCTGAGCCTGGGAGCTCTCTGGCTAACTAGGGAACCCACTGCTTAAGCCT
CAATAAAGCTTGCCTTGAGTGCTTCAAGTAGTGTGTGCCCGTCTGTTGTGTGACTCTGGTAACTAGAGAT
CCCTCAGACCCTTTTAGTCAGTGTGGAAAATCTCTAGCAGCATGTGAGCAAAAGGCCAGCAAAAGGCCAG
GAACCGTAAAAAGGCCGCGTTGCTGGCGTTTTTCCATAGGCTCCGCCCCCCTGACGAGCATCACAAAAAT
CGACGCTCAAGTCAGAGGTGGCGAAACCCGACAGGACTATAAAGATACCAGGCGTTTCCCCCTGGAAGCT
CCCTCGTGCGCTCTCCTGTTCCGACCCTGCCGCTTACCGGATACCTGTCCGCCTTTCTCCCTTCGGGAAG
CGTGGCGCTTTCTCATAGCTCACGCTGTAGGTATCTCAGTTCGGTGTAGGTCGTTCGCTCCAAGCTGGGC
TGTGTGCACGAACCCCCCGTTCAGCCCGACCGCTGCGCCTTATCCGGTAACTATCGTCTTGAGTCCAACC
CGGTAAGACACGACTTATCGCCACTGGCAGCAGCCACTGGTAACAGGATTAGCAGAGCGAGGTATGTAGG
CGGTGCTACAGAGTTCTTGAAGTGGTGGCCTAACTACGGCTACACTAGAAGAACAGTATTTGGTATCTGC
GCTCTGCTGAAGCCAGTTACCTTCGGAAAAAGAGTTGGTAGCTCTTGATCCGGCAAACAAACCACCGCTG
GTAGCGGTGGTTTTTTTGTTTGCAAGCAGCAGATTACGCGCAGAAAAAAAGGATCTCAAGAAGATCCTTT
GATCTTTTCTACGGGGTCTGACGCTCAGTGGAACGAAAACTCACGTTAAGGGATTTTGGTCATGAGATTA
TCAAAAAGGATCTTCACCTAGATCCTTTTAAATTAAAAATGAAGTTTTAAATCAATCTAAAGTATATATG
AGTAAACTTGGTCTGACAGTTACCAATGCTTAATCAGTGAGGCACCTATCTCAGCGATCTGTCTATTTCG
TTCATCCATAGTTGCCTGACTCCCCGTCGTGTAGATAACTACGATACGGGAGGGCTTACCATCTGGCCCC
AGTGCTGCAATGATACCGCGAGACCCACGCTCACCGGCTCCAGATTTATCAGCAATAAACCAGCCAGCCG
GAAGGGCCGAGCGCAGAAGTGGTCCTGCAACTTTATCCGCCTCCATCCAGTCTATTAATTGTTGCCGGGA
AGCTAGAGTAAGTAGTTCGCCAGTTAATAGTTTGCGCAACGTTGTTGCCATTGCTACAGGCATCGTGGTG
TCACGCTCGTCGTTTGGTATGGCTTCATTCAGCTCCGGTTCCCAACGATCAAGGCGAGTTACATGATCCC
CCATGTTGTGCAAAAAAGCGGTTAGCTCCTTCGGTCCTCCGATCGTTGTCAGAAGTAAGTTGGCCGCAGT
GTTATCACTCATGGTTATGGCAGCACTGCATAATTCTCTTACTGTCATGCCATCCGTAAGATGCTTTTCT
GTGACTGGTGAGTACTCAACCAAGTCATTCTGAGAATAGTGTATGCGGCGACCGAGTTGCTCTTGCCCGG
CGTCAATACGGGATAATACCGCGCCACATAGCAGAACTTTAAAAGTGCTCATCATTGGAAAACGTTCTTC
GGGGCGAAAACTCTCAAGGATCTTACCGCTGTTGAGATCCAGTTCGATGTAACCCACTCGTGCACCCAAC
TGATCTTCAGCATCTTTTACTTTCACCAGCGTTTCTGGGTGAGCAAAAACAGGAAGGCAAAATGCCGCAA
AAAAGGGAATAAGGGCGACACGGAAATGTTGAATACTCATACTCTTCCTTTTTCAATATTATTGAAGCAT
TTATCAGGGTTATTGTCTCATGAGCGGATACATATTTGAATGTATTTAGAAAAATAAACAAATAGGGGTT
CCGCGCACATTTCCCCGAAAAGTGCCACCTGACGTCGACGGATCGGGAGATCTCCCGATCCCCTATGGTG
CACTCTCAGTACAATCTGCTCTGATGCCGCATAGTTAAGCCAGTATCTGCTCCCTGCTTGTGTGTTGGAG
GTCGCTGAGTAGTGCGCGAGCAAAATTTAAGCTACAACAAGGCAAGGCTTGACCGACAATTGCATGAAGA
ATCTGCTTAGGGTTAGGCGTTTTGCGCTGCTTCGCGATGTACGGGCCAGATATACGCGTTGACATTGATT
ATTGACTAGTTATTAATAGTAATCAATTACGGGGTCATTAGTTCATAGCCCATATATGGAGTTCCGCGTT
ACATAACTTACGGTAAATGGCCCGCCTGGCTGACCGCCCAACGACCCCCGCCCATTGACGTCAATAATGA
CGTATGTTCCCATAGTAACGCCAATAGGGACTTTCCATTGACGTCAATGGGTGGAGTATTTACGGTAAAC
TGCCCACTTGGCAGTACATCAAGTGTATCATATGCCAAGTACGCCCCCTATTGACGTCAATGACGGTAAA
TGGCCCGCCTGGCATTATGCCCAGTACATGACCTTATGGGACTTTCCTACTTGGCAGTACATCTACGTAT
TAGTCATCGCTATTACCATGGTGATGCGGTTTTGGCAGTACATCAATGGGCGTGGATAGCGGTTTGACTC
ACGGGGATTTCCAAGTCTCCACCCCATTGACGTCAATGGGAGTTTGTTTTGGCACCAAAATCAACGGGAC
TTTCCAAAATGTCGTAACAACTCCGCCCCATTGACGCAAATGGGCGGTAGGCGTGTACGGTGGGAGGTCT
ATATAAGCAGCGCGTTTTGCCTGTACTGGGTCTCTCTGGTTAGACCAGATCTGAGCCTGGGAGCTCTCTG
GCTAACTAGGGAACCCACTGCTTAAGCCTCAATAAAGCTTGCCTTGAGTGCTTCAAGTAGTGTGTGCCCG
TCTGTTGTGTGACTCTGGTAACTAGAGATCCCTCAGACCCTTTTAGTCAGTGTGGAAAATCTCTAGCAGT
GGCGCCCGAACAGGGACTTGAAAGCGAAAGGGAAACCAGAGGAGCTCTCTCGACGCAGGACTCGGCTTGC
TGAAGCGCGCACGGCAAGAGGCGAGGGGCGGCGACTGGTGAGTACGCCAAAAATTTTGACTAGCGGAGGC
TAGAAGGAGAGAGATGGGTGCGAGAGCGTCAGTATTAAGCGGGGGAGAATTAGATCGCGATGGGAAAAAA
TTCGGTTAAGGCCAGGGGGAAAGAAAAAATATAAATTAAAACATATAGTATGGGCAAGCAGGGAGCTAGA
ACGATTCGCAGTTAATCCTGGCCTGTTAGAAACATCAGAAGGCTGTAGACAAATACTGGGACAGCTACAA
CCATCCCTTCAGACAGGATCAGAAGAACTTAGATCATTATATAATACAGTAGCAACCCTCTATTGTGTGC
ATCAAAGGATAGAGATAAAAGACACCAAGGAAGCTTTAGACAAGATAGAGGAAGAGCAAAACAAAAGTAA
GACCACCGCACAGCAAGCGGCCGGCCGCTGATCTTCAGACCTGGAGGAGGAGATATGAGGGACAATTGGA
GAAGTGAATTATATAAATATAAAGTAGTAAAAATTGAACCATTAGGAGTAGCACCCACCAAGGCAAAGAG
AAGAGTGGTGCAGAGAGAAAAAAGAGCAGTGGGAATAGGAGCTTTGTTCCTTGGGTTCTTGGGAGCAGCA
GGAAGCACTATGGGCGCAGCGTCAATGACGCTGACGGTACAGGCCAGACAATTATTGTCTGGTATAGTGC
AGCAGCAGAACAATTTGCTGAGGGCTATTGAGGCGCAACAGCATCTGTTGCAACTCACAGTCTGGGGCAT
CAAGCAGCTCCAGGCAAGAATCCTGGCTGTGGAAAGATACCTAAAGGATCAACAGCTCCTGGGGATTTGG
GGTTGCTCTGGAAAACTCATTTGCACCACTGCTGTGCCTTGGAATGCTAGTTGGAGTAATAAATCTCTGG
AACAGATTTGGAATCACACGACCTGGATGGAGTGGGACAGAGAAATTAACAATTACACAAGCTTAATACA
CTCCTTAATTGAAGAATCGCAAAACCAGCAAGAAAAGAATGAACAAGAATTATTGGAATTAGATAAATGG
GCAAGTTTGTGGAATTGGTTTAACATAACAAATTGGCTGTGGTATATAAAATTATTCATAATGATAGTAG
GAGGCTTGGTAGGTTTAAGAATAGTTTTTGCTGTACTTTCTATAGTGAATAGAGTTAGGCAGGGATATTC
ACCATTATCGTTTCAGACCCACCTCCCAACCCCGAGGGGACCCGACAGGCCCGAAGGAATAGAAGAAGAA
GGTGGAGAGAGAGACAGAGACAGATCCATTCGATTAGTGAACGGATCGGCACTGCGTGCGCCAATTCTGC
AGACAAATGGCAGTATTCATCCACAATTTTAAAAGAAAAGGGGGGATTGGGGGGTACAGTGCAGGGGAAA
GAATAGTAGACATAATAGCAACAGACATACAAACTAAAGAATTACAAAAACAAATTACAAAAATTCAAAA
TTTTCGGGTTTATTACAGGGACAGCAGAGATCCAGTTTGGTTAGTACCGGGCCCGCTCTAGCCCTGCAGG
AACTGTTTAAACTGTCGTGACCGAGCTTGTCTGCCCGCGCAGTCCACTAGACAGACGCGCAGAGGTCGGG
CGGGCCTAGGGCCAATTTCCCATGGTTCCCTTCATTTGCATATATGATGTAATAAGGTTATGGAGACTAT
TAAACTTAGCCCTAATCAAACTATATGATGATAATGTGTGTGGTACAAAAGGTCATAACTTATTATATAC
TTTGAAACTTAAAAAAGGGTTACAGTTTAGTCACCATAACTGTAAAATTTTTTCTATTCTTAGCTTTATA
TAGTTCTTGAGAGGCCATGTTTATGGTGGTGGGCCGCAGTCACAAGTTTAAGAGCTAAGCTGGAAACAGC
ATAGCAAGTTTAAATAAGGCTAGTCCGTTATCAACTTGAAAAAGTGGCACCGAGTCGGTGCTTTTTTTCC
AGTCTGACTATCACGATTGATCCGACGCGCCATCTCTAGGCCCGCGCCGGCCCCCTCGCACGGACTTGTG
GGAGAAGCTCGGCTACTCCCCTGCCCCGGTTAATTTGCATATAATATTTCCTAGTAACTATAGAGGCTTA
ATGTGCGATAAAAGACAGATAATCTGTTCTTTTTAATACTAGCTACATTTTACATGATAGGCTTGGATTT
CTATAAGAGATACAAATACTAAATTATTATTTTAAAAAACAGCACAAAAGGAAACTCACCCTAACTGTAA
AGTAATTGTGTGTTTTGAGACTATAAGTATCCCTTGGAGAACCACCTTGTTGGTCATGGCTGATGCAATG
CGGGTTTGAGAGCTAAGCAGAAAGCTGCATAGCAAGTTCAAATAAGGCTAGTCCGTACACAACTTGAAAA
AGTGGCAGCCGAGTCGGCTGCTTTTTTTGCTCGAATCTACACTCAGCTATGGCGCGCCCCAAGGTCGGGC
AGGAAGAGGGCCTATTTCCCATGATTCCTTCATATTTGCATATACGATACAAGGCTGTTAGAGAGATAAT
TGGAATTAATTTGACTGTAAACACAAAGATATTAGTACAAAATACGTGACGTAGAAAGTAATAATTTCTT
GGGTAGTTTGCAGTTTTAAAATTATGTTTTAAAATGGACTATCATATGCTTACCGTAACTTGAAAGTATT
TCGATTTCTTGGCTTTATATATCTTGTGGAAAGCCAGAAACATGGCGAGGTATTCGGCTCCGCGGTTTCA
GAGCTAAGCACAAGAGTGCATAGCAAGTTGAAATAAGGCTAGTCCGTTTACAACTTGAAAAAGTGGCACC
CGAGTCGGGTGCTTTTTTTGTTTGGCGCGCCTATGGCTTAATTAACATGGCGGCCGCATTCTACCGGGTA
GGGGAGGCGCTTTTCCCAAGGCAGTCTGGAGCATGCGCTTTAGCAGCCCCGCTGGGCACTTGGCGCTACA
CAAGTGGCCTCTGGCCTCGCACACATTCCACATCCACCGGTAGGCGCCAACCGGCTCCGTTCTTTGGTGG
CCCCTTCGCGCCACCTTCTACTCCTCCCCTAGTCAGGAAGTTCCCCCCCGCCCCGCAGCTCGCGTCGTGC
AGGACGTGACAAATGGAAGTAGCACGTCTCACTAGTCTCGTGCAGATGGACAGCACCGCTGAGCAATGGA
AGCGGGTAGGCCTTTGGGGCAGCGGCCAATAGCAGCTTTGCTCCTTCGCTTTCTGGGCTCAGAGGCTGGG
AAGGGGTGGGTCCGGGGGCGGGCTCAGGGGCGGGCTCAGGGGCGGGGCGGGCGCCCGAAGGTCCTCCGGA
GGCCCGGCATTCTGCACGCTTCAAAAGCGCACGTCTGCCGCGCTGTTCTCCTCTTCCTCATCTCCGGGAC
CCGGGATGCCCAAGAAGAAGAGGAAGGTGTCCAATTTACTGACCGTACACCAAAATTTGCCTGCATTACC
GGTCGATGCAACGAGTGATGAGGTTCGCAAGAACCTGATGGACATGTTCAGGGATCGCCAGGCGTTTTCT
GAGCATACCTGGAAAATGCTTCTGTCCGTTTGCCGGTCGTGGGCGGCATGGTGCAAGTTGAATAACCGGA
AATGGTTTCCCGCAGAACCTGAAGATGTTCGCGATTATCTTCTATATCTTCAGGCGCGCGGTCTGGCAGT
AAAAACTATCCAGCAACATTTGGGCCAGCTAAACATGCTTCATCGTCGGTCCGGGCTGCCACGACCAAGT
GACAGCAATGCTGTTTCACTGGTTATGCGGCGGATCCGAAAAGAAAACGTTGATGCCGGTGAACGTGCAA
AACAGGCTCTAGCGTTCGAACGCACTGATTTCGACCAGGTTCGTTCACTCATGGAAAATAGCGATCGCTG
CCAGGATATACGTAATCTGGCATTTCTGGGGATTGCTTATAACACCCTGTTACGTATAGCCGAAATTGCC
AGGATCAGGGTTAAAGATATCTCACGTACTGACGGTGGGAGAATGTTAATCCATATTGGCAGAACGAAAA
CGCTGGTTAGCACCGCAGGTGTAGAGAAGGCACTTAGCCTGGGGGTAACTAAACTGGTCGAGCGATGGAT
TTCCGTCTCTGGTGTAGCTGATGATCCGAATAACTACCTGTTTTGCCGGGTCAGAAAAAATGGTGTTGCC
GCGCCATCTGCCACCAGCCAGCTATCAACTCGCGCCCTGGAAGGGATTTTTGAAGCAACTCATCGATTGA
TTTACGGCGCTAAGGATGACTCTGGTCAGAGATACCTGGCCTGGTCTGGACACAGTGCCCGTGTCGGAGC
CGCGCGAGATATGGCCCGCGCTGGAGTTTCAATACCGGAGATCATGCAAGCTGGTGGCTGGACCAATGTA
AATATTGTCATGAACTATATCCGTAACCTGGATAGTGAAACAGGGGCAATGGTGCGCCTGCTGGAAGATG
GCGATTAGCCATGTTTAAGGGTTCCGGTTCCACTAGGTACAATTCGATATCAAGCTTATCGATAATCAAC
CTCTGGATTACAAAATTTGTGAAAGATTGACTGGTATTCTTAACTATGTTGCTCCTTTTACGCTATGTGG
ATACGCTGCTTTAATGCCTTTGTATCATGCTATTGCTTCCCGTATGGCTTTCATTTTCTCCTCCTTGTAT
AAATCCTGGTTGCTGTCTCTTTATGAGGAGTTGTGGCCCGTTGTCAGGCAACGTGGCGTGGTGTGCACTG
TGTTTGCTGACGCAACCCCCACTGGTTGGGGCATTGCCACCACCTGTCAGCTCCTTTCCGGGACTTTCGC
TTTCCCCCTCCCTATTGCCACGGCGGAACTCATCGCCGCCTGCCTTGCCCGCTGCTGGACAGGGGCTCGG
CTGTTGGGCACTGACAATTCCGTGGTGTTGTCGGGGAAATCATCGTCCTTTCCTTGGCTGCTCGCCTGTG
TTGCCACCTGGATTCTGCGCGGGACGTCCTTCTGCTACGTCCCTTCGGCCCTCAATCCAGCGGACCTTCC
TTCCCGCGGCCTGCTGCCGGCTCTGCGGCCTCTTCCGCGTCTTCGCCTTCGCCCTCAGACGAGTCGGATC
TCCCTTTGGGCCGCCTCCCCGCATCGATACCGTCGACCTCGATCGAGACCTAGAAAAACATGGAGCAATC
ACAAGTAGCAATACAGCAGCTACCAATGCTGATTGTGCCTGGCTAGAAGCACAAGAGGAGGAGGAGGTGG
GTTTTCCAGTCACACCTCAGGTACCTTTAAGACCAATGACTTACAAGGCAGCTGTAGATCTTAGCCACTT
TTTAAAAGAAAAGGGGGGACTGGAAGGGCTAATTCACTCCCAACGAAGACAAGATATCCTTGATCTGTGG
ATCTACCACACACAAGGCTACTTCCCTGATTGGCAGAACTACACACCAGGGCCAGGGATCAGATATCCAC
TGACCTTTGGATGGTGCTACAAGCTAGTACCAGTTGAGCAAGAGAAGGTAGAAGAAGCCAATGAAGGAGA
GAACACCCGCTTGTTACACCCTGTGAGCCTGCATGGGATGGATGACCCGGAGAGAGAAGTAT
